>Addgene plasmid #105113 | pBiFCt-2in1-CN | addgene full sequence | sequence record 203657 | Addgene NGS Result
ACTAGCCCTCTGCAGGTCAACATGGTGGAGCACGACACTCTCGTCTACTCCAAGAATATCAAAGATACAG
TCTCAGAAGACCAGAGGGCTATTGAGACTTTTCAACAAAGGGTAATATCGGGAAACCTCCTCGGATTCCA
TTGCCCAGCTATCTGTCACTTCATCGAAAGGACAGTAGAAAAGGAAGATGGCTTCTACAAATGCCATCAT
TGCGATAAAGGAAAGGCTATCGTTCAAGATGCCTCTACCGACAGTGGTCCCAAAGATGGACCCCCACCCA
CGAGGAACATCGTGGAAAAAGAAGACGTTCCAACCACGTCTTCAAAGCAAGTGGATTGATGTGATATCTC
CACTGACGTAAGGGATGACGCACAATCCCACTATCCTTCGCAAGACCCTTCCTCTATATAAGGAAGTTCA
TTTCATTTGGAGAGGACCTCGAGCGCGCGTATTTTTAAACAATTACCAACAACAACAACAAACAACAACA
ACATTACATTTTACATTCTACAACTACATCTAGTCAATTGGCAACTTTGTATAATAAAGTTGAACGAGAA
ACGTAAAATGATATAAATATCAATATATTAAATTAGATTTTGCATAAAAAACAGACTACATAATACTGTA
AAACACAACATATCCAGTCACTATGGCGGCCGCGGGCTCACTCATTAGGCACCCCAGGCTTTACACTTTA
TGCTTCCGGCTCGTATGTTGTGTGGAATTGTGAGCGGATAACAATTTCACACAGGAAACAGCTATGACCA
TGATTACCCCGTCCCTGCACGCCTGTCGTTCAACCCTGGAAGATCCGCGTGTCCCGAGTTCTAACAGTCT
GGCCGTCGTTCTGCAGCGTCGCGATTGGGAAAACCCGGGCGTGACCCAACTGAATCGTCTGGCGGCCCAT
CCGCCGTTTGCGTCGTGGCGTAACTCAGAAGAAGCCCGTACCGACCGTCCGTCTCAACAACTGCGCTCCT
AACACTATAAAAAGCTGATGCAGACGGGGCTTTTTTCTGCAGGTCGACCATAGTGACTGGATATGTTGTG
TTTTACAGTATTATGTAGTCTGTTTTTTATGCAAAATCTAATTTAATATATTGATATTTATATCATTTTA
CGTTTCTCGTTCAGCTTTCTTGTACAAAGTGGTGTCTAGGTTAAACATGTATCCTTATGATGTTCCTGAT
TATGCTACTAGTGGAGGTGGATCTGGAGGTGGAAGTAGAATGGTGAGCAAGGGCGAGGAGCTGTTCACCG
GGGTGGTGCCCATCCTGGTCGAGCTGGACGGCGACGTAAACGGCCACAAGTTCAGCGTGTCCGGCGAGGG
CGAGGGCGATGCCACCTACGGCAAGCTGACCCTGAAGTTCATCTGCACCACCGGCAAGCTGCCCGTGCCC
TGGCCCACCCTCGTGACCACCTTCGGCTACGGCCTGCAGTGCTTCGCCAGGTACCCCGACCACATGAAGC
AGCACGACTTCTTCAAGTCCGCCATGCCCGAAGGCTACGTCCAGGAGAGAACCATCTTCTTCAAGGACGA
CGGCAACTACAAGACCAGGGCCGAGGTGAAGTTCGAGGGCGACACCCTGGTGAACAGAATCGAGCTGAAG
GGCATCGACTTCAAGGAGGACGGCAACATCCTGGGGCACAAGCTGGAGTACAACTACAACAGCCACAACG
TCTATATCATGGCCTGATTATAAGTAAGCGGCCATGCTAGAGTCCGCAAAAATCACCAGTCTCTCTCTAC
AAATCTATCTCTCTCTATTTTTCTCCAGAATAATGTGTGAGTAGTTCCCAGATAAGGGAATTAGGGTTCT
TATAGGGTTTCGCTCATGTGTTGAGCATATAAGAAACCCTTAGTATGTATTTGTATTTGTAAAATACTTC
TATCAATAAAATTTCTAATTCCTAAAACCAAAATCCAGTGACCTAGGAGGGCTGTCAACATGGTGGAGCA
CGACACTCTCGTCTACTCCAAGAATATCAAAGATACAGTCTCAGAAGACCAGAGGGCTATTGAGACTTTT
CAACAAAGGGTAATATCGGGAAACCTCCTCGGATTCCATTGCCCAGCTATCTGTCACTTCATCGAAAGGA
CAGTAGAAAAGGAAGATGGCTTCTACAAATGCCATCATTGCGATAAAGGAAAGGCTATCGTTCAAGATGC
CTCTACCGACAGTGGTCCCAAAGATGGACCCCCACCCACGAGGAACATCGTGGAAAAAGAAGACGTTCCA
ACCACGTCTTCAAAGCAAGTGGATTGATGTGATATCTCCACTGACGTAAGGGATGACGCACAATCCCACT
ATCCTTCGCAAGACCCTTCCTCTATATAAGGAAGTTCATTTCATTTGGAGAGGACCTCGAGCGCGCGTAT
TTTTAAACAATTACCAACAACAACAACAAACAACAACAACATTACATTTTACATTCTACAACTACATCTA
GTATGGCCTCCTCCGAGGACGTCATCAAGGAGTTCATGCGCTTCAAGGTGCGCATGGAGGGCTCCGTGAA
CGGCCACGAGTTCGAGATCGAGGGCGAGGGCGAGGGCCGCCCCTACGAGGGCACCCAGACCGCCAAGCTG
AAGGTGACCAAGGGCGGCCCCCTGCCCTTCGCCTGGGACATCCTGTCCCCTCAGTTCCAGTACGGCTCCA
AGGCCTACGTGAAGCACCCCGCCGACATCCCCGACTACTTGAAGCTGTCCTTCCCCGAGGGCTTCAAGTG
GGAGCGCGTGATGAACTTCGAGGACGGCGGCGTGGTGACCGTGACCCAGGACTCCTCCCTGCAGGACGGC
GAGTTCATCTACAAGGTGAAGCTGCGCGGCACCAACTTCCCCTCCGACGGCCCCGTAATGCAGAAGAAGA
CCATGGGCTGGGAGGCCTCCACCGAGCGGATGTACCCCGAGGACGGCGCCCTGAAGGGCGAGATCAAGAT
GAGGCTGAAGCTGAAGGACGGCGGCCACTACGACGCCGAGGTCAAGACCACCTACATGGCCAAGAAGCCC
GTGCAGCTGCCCGGCGCCTACAAGACCGACATCAAGCTGGACATCACCTCCCACAACGAGGACTACACCA
TCGTGGAACAGTACGAGCGCGCCGAGGGCCGCCACTCCACCGGCGCCCAATTGTTAATCACAAGTTTGTA
CAAAGTGGTGATTAAGCGGCCATGCTAGAGTCCGCAAAAATCACCAGTCTCTCTCTACAAATCTATCTCT
CTCTATTTTTCTCCAGAATAATGTGTGAGTAGTTCCCAGATAAGGGAATTAGGGTTCTTATAGGGTTTCG
CTCATGTGTTGAGCATATAAGAAACCCTTAGTATGTATTTGTATTTGTAAAATACTTCTATCAATAAAAT
TTCTAATTCCTAAAACCAAAATCCAGTGACCTTACCCTCTGCAGGTCAACATGGTGGAGCACGACACTCT
CGTCTACTCCAAGAATATCAAAGATACAGTCTCAGAAGACCAGAGGGCTATTGAGACTTTTCAACAAAGG
GTAATATCGGGAAACCTCCTCGGATTCCATTGCCCAGCTATCTGTCACTTCATCGAAAGGACAGTAGAAA
AGGAAGATGGCTTCTACAAATGCCATCATTGCGATAAAGGAAAGGCTATCGTTCAAGATGCCTCTACCGA
CAGTGGTCCCAAAGATGGACCCCCACCCACGAGGAACATCGTGGAAAAAGAAGACGTTCCAACCACGTCT
TCAAAGCAAGTGGATTGATGTGATATCTCCACTGACGTAAGGGATGACGCACAATCCCACTATCCTTCGC
AAGACCCTTCCTCTATATAAGGAAGTTCATTTCATTTGGAGAGGACCTCGAGCGCGCGTATTTTTAAACA
ATTACCAACAACAACAACAAACAACAACAACATTACATTTTACATTCTACAACTACATCTAGGATGGACA
AGCAGAAGAACGGCATCAAGGTGAACTTCAAGATCAGGCACAACATCGAGGACGGCAGCGTGCAGCTCGC
CGACCACTACCAGCAGAACACCCCCATCGGCGACGGCCCCGTGCTGCTGCCCGACAACCACTACCTGAGC
TACCAGTCCGCCCTGAGCAAAGACCCCAACGAGAAGAGAGATCACATGGTCCTGCTGGAGTTCGTGACCG
CCGCCGGGATCACTCTCGGCATGGACGAGCTGTACAAGTCTGGAGGTGGATCTGGAGGTGGAAGTAGGCC
AATGGAACAGAAGCTTATCTCAGAGGAGGACCTGGCCGGCACTAGTCCTAGAACAAGTTTGTACAAAAAA
GCTGAACGAGAAACGTAAAATGATATAAATATCAATATATTAAATTAGATTTTGCATAAAAAACAGACTA
CATAATACTGTAAAACACAACATATCCAGTCACTATGGCGGCCGCATTAGGCACCCCAGGCTTTACACTT
TATGCTTCCGGCTCGTATAATGTGTGGATTTTGAGTTAGGATCCGTCGAGATTTTCAGGAGCTAAGGAAG
CTAAAATGGAGAAAAAAATCACTGGATATACCACCGTTGATATATCCCAATGGCATCGTAAAGAACATTT
TGAGGCATTTCAGTCAGTTGCTCAATGTACCTATAACCAGACCGTTCAGCTGGATATTACGGCCTTTTTA
AAGACCGTAAAGAAAAATAAGCACAAGTTTTATCCGGCCTTTATTCACATTCTTGCCCGCCTGATGAATG
CTCATCCGGAATTCCGTATGGCAATGAAAGACGGTGAGCTGGTGATATGGGATAGTGTTCACCCTTGTTA
CACCGTTTTCCATGAGCAAACTGAAACGTTTTCATCGCTCTGGAGTGAATACCACGACGATTTCCGGCAG
TTTCTACACATATATTCGCAAGATGTGGCGTGTTACGGTGAAAACCTGGCCTATTTCCCTAAAGGGTTTA
TTGAGAATATGTTTTTCGTCTCAGCCAATCCCTGGGTGAGTTTCACCAGTTTTGATTTAAACGTGGCCAA
TATGGACAACTTCTTCGCCCCCGTTTTCACCATGGGCAAATATTATACGCAAGGCGACAAGGTGCTGATG
CCGCTGGCGATTCAGGTTCATCATGCCGTTTGTGATGGCTTCCATGTCGGCAGAATGCTTAATGAATTAC
AACAGTACTGCGATGAGTGGCAGGGCGGGGCGTAAAGATCTGGATCCGGCTTACTAAAAGCCAGATAACA
GTATGCGTATTTGCGCGCTGATTTTTGCGGTATAAGAATATATACTGATATGTATACCCGAAGTATGTCA
AAAAGAGGTATGCTATGAAGCAGCGTATTACAGTGACAGTTGACAGCGACAGCTATCAGTTGCTCAAGGC
ATATATGATGTCAATATCTCCGGTCTGGTAAGCACAACCATGCAGAATGAAGCCCGTCGTCTGCGTGCCG
AACGCTGGAAAGCGGAAAATCAGGAAGGGATGGCTGAGGTCGCCCGGTTTATTGAAATGAACGGCTCTTT
TGCTGACGAGAACAGGGGCTGGTGAAATGCAGTTTAAGGTTTACACCTATAAAAGAGAGAGCCGTTATCG
TCTGTTTGTGGATGTACAGAGTGATATTATTGACACGCCCGGGCGACGGATGGTGATCCCCCTGGCCAGT
GCACGTCTGCTGTCAGATAAAGTCTCCCGTGAACTTTACCCGGTGGTGCATATCGGGGATGAAAGCTGGC
GCATGATGACCACCGATATGGCCAGTGTGCCGGTCTCCGTTATCGGGGAAGAAGTGGCTGATCTCAGCCA
CCGCGAAAATGACATCAAAAACGCCATTAACCTGATGTTCTGGGGAATATAAATGTCAGGCTCCCTTATA
CACAGCCAGTCTGCAGGTCGACCATAGTGACTGGATATGTTGTGTTTTACAGTATTATGTAGTCTGTTTT
TTATGCAAAATCTAATTTAATATATTGATATTTATATCATTTTACGTTTCTCGTTCAACTTTTCTATACA
AAGTTGGTCAATTGTTATAAGCGGCCATGCTAGAGTCCGCAAAAATCACCAGTCTCTCTCTACAAATCTA
TCTCTCTCTATTTTTCTCCAGAATAATGTGTGAGTAGTTCCCAGATAAGGGAATTAGGGTTCTTATAGGG
TTTCGCTCATGTGTTGAGCATATAAGAAACCCTTAGTATGTATTTGTATTTGTAAAATACTTCTATCAAT
AAAATTTCTAATTCCTAAAACCAAAATCCAGTGACCTAGGAGGTAAGTCCTCAATTCGGCGTTAATTCAG
TACATTAAAAACGTCCGCAATGTGTTATTAAGTTGTCTAAGCGTCAATTTGTTTACACCACAATATATCC
TGCCACCAGCCAGCCAACAGCTCCCCGACCGGCAGCTCGGCACAAAATCACCACTCGATACAGGCAGCCC
ATCAGTCCGGGACGGCGTCAGCGGGAGAGCCGTTGTAAGGCGGCAGACTTTGCTCATGTTACCGATGCTA
TTCGGAAGAACGGCAACTAAGCTGCCGGGTTTGAAACACGGATGATCTCGCGGAGGGTAGCATGTTGATT
GTAACGATGACAGAGCGTTGCTGCCTGTGATCAATTCGGGCACGAACCCAGTGGACATAAGCCTGTTCGG
TTCGTAAGCTGTAATGCAAGTAGCGTATGCGCTCACGCAACTGGTCCAGAACCTTGACCGAACGCAGCGG
TGGTAACGGCGCAGTGGCGGTTTTCATGGCTTGTTATGACTGTTTTTTTGGGGTACAGTCTATGCCTCGG
GCATCCAAGCAGCAAGCGCGTTACGCCGTGGGTCGATGTTTGATGTTATGGAGCAGCAACGATGTTACGC
AGCAGGGCAGTCGCCCTAAAACAAAGTTAAACATCATGGGGGAAGCGGTGATCGCCGAAGTATCGACTCA
ACTATCAGAGGTAGTTGGCGTCATCGAGCGCCATCTCGAACCGACGTTGCTGGCCGTACATTTGTACGGC
TCCGCAGTGGATGGCGGCCTGAAGCCACACAGTGATATTGATTTGCTGGTTACGGTGACCGTAAGGCTTG
ATGAAACAACGCGGCGAGCTTTGATCAACGACCTTTTGGAAACTTCGGCTTCCCCTGGAGAGAGCGAGAT
TCTCCGCGCTGTAGAAGTCACCATTGTTGTGCACGACGACATCATTCCGTGGCGTTATCCAGCTAAGCGC
GAACTGCAATTTGGAGAATGGCAGCGCAATGACATTCTTGCAGGTATCTTCGAGCCAGCCACGATCGACA
TTGATCTGGCTATCTTGCTGACAAAAGCAAGAGAACATAGCGTTGCCTTGGTAGGTCCAGCGGCGGAGGA
ACTCTTTGATCCGGTTCCTGAACAGGATCTATTTGAGGCGCTAAATGAAACCTTAACGCTATGGAACTCG
CCGCCCGACTGGGCTGGCGATGAGCGAAATGTAGTGCTTACGTTGTCCCGCATTTGGTACAGCGCAGTAA
CCGGCAAAATCGCGCCGAAGGATGTCGCTGCCGACTGGGCAATGGAGCGCCTGCCGGCCCAGTATCAGCC
CGTCATACTTGAAGCTAGACAGGCTTATCTTGGACAAGAAGAAGATCGCTTGGCCTCGCGCGCAGATCAG
TTGGAAGAATTTGTCCACTACGTGAAAGGCGAGATCACCAAGGTAGTCGGCAAATAATGTCTAGCTAGAA
ATTCGTTCAAGCCGACGCCGCTTCGCGGCGCGGCTTAACTCAAGCGTTAGATGCACTAAGCACATAATTG
CTCACAGCCAAACTATCAGGTCAAGTCTGCTTTTATTATTTTTAAGCGTGCATAATAAGCCCTACACAAA
TTGGGAGATATATCATGCATGACCAAAATCCCTTAACGTGAGTTTTCGTTCCACTGAGCGTCAGACCCCG
TAGAAAAGATCAAAGGATCTTCTTGAGATCCTTTTTTTCTGCGCGTAATCTGCTGCTTGCAAACAAAAAA
ACCACCGCTACCAGCGGTGGTTTGTTTGCCGGATCAAGAGCTACCAACTCTTTTTCCGAAGGTAACTGGC
TTCAGCAGAGCGCAGATACCAAATACTGTCCTTCTAGTGTAGCCGTAGTTAGGCCACCACTTCAAGAACT
CTGTAGCACCGCCTACATACCTCGCTCTGCTAATCCTGTTACCAGTGGCTGCTGCCAGTGGCGATAAGTC
GTGTCTTACCGGGTTGGACTCAAGACGATAGTTACCGGATAAGGCGCAGCGGTCGGGCTGAACGGGGGGT
TCGTGCACACAGCCCAGCTTGGAGCGAACGACCTACACCGAACTGAGATACCTACAGCGTGAGCTATGAG
AAAGCGCCACGCTTCCCGAAGGGAGAAAGGCGGACAGGTATCCGGTAAGCGGCAGGGTCGGAACAGGAGA
GCGCACGAGGGAGCTTCCAGGGGGAAACGCCTGGTATCTTTATAGTCCTGTCGGGTTTCGCCACCTCTGA
CTTGAGCGTCGATTTTTGTGATGCTCGTCAGGGGGGCGGAGCCTATGGAAAAACGCCAGCAACGCGGCCT
TTTTACGGTTCCTGGCCTTTTGCTGGCCTTTTGCTCACATGTTCTTTCCTGCGTTATCCCCTGATTCTGT
GGATAACCGTATTACCGCCTTTGAGTGAGCTGATACCGCTCGCCGCAGCCGAACGACCGAGCGCAGCGAG
TCAGTGAGCGAGGAAGCGGAAGAGCGCCTGATGCGGTATTTTCTCCTTACGCATCTGTGCGGTATTTCAC
ACCGCATATGGTGCACTCTCAGTACAATCTGCTCTGATGCCGCATAGTTAAGCCAGTATACACTCCGCTA
TCGCTACGTGACTGGGTCATGGCTGCGCCCCGACACCCGCCAACACCCGCTGACGCGCCCTGACGGGCTT
GTCTGCTCCCGGCATCCGCTTACAGACAAGCTGTGACCGTCTCCGGGAGCTGCATGTGTCAGAGGTTTTC
ACCGTCATCACCGAAACGCGCGAGGCAGGGTGCCTTGATGTGGGCGCCGGCGGTCGAGTGGCGACGGCGC
GGCTTGTCCGCGCCCTGGTAGATTGCCTGGCCCTAGGCCAGCCATTTTTGAGCGGCCAGCGGCCGCGATA
GGCCGACGCGAAGCGGCGGGGCGTAGGGAGCGCAGCGACCGAAGGGTAGGCGCTTTTTGCAGCTCTTCGG
CTGTGCGCTGGCCAGACAGTTATGCACAGGCCAGGCGGGTTTTAAGAGTTTTAATAAGTTTTAAAGAGTT
TTAGGCGGAAAAATCGCCTTTTTTCTCTTTTATATCAGTCACTTACATGTGTGACCGGTTCCCAATGTAC
GGCTTTGGGTTCCCAATGTACGGGTTCCGGTTCCCAATGTACGGCTTTGGGTTCCCAATGTACGTGCTAT
CCACAGGAAAGAGACCTTTTCGACCTTTTTCCCCTGCTAGGGCAATTTGCCCTAGCATCTGCTCCGTACA
TTAGGAACCGGCGGATGCTTCGCCCTCGATCAGGTTGCGGTAGCGCATGACTAGGATCGGGCCAGCCTGC
CCCGCCTCCTCCTTCAAATCGTACTCCGGCAGGTCATTTGACCCGATCAGCTTGCGCACGGTGAAACAGA
ACTTCTTGAACTCTCCGGCGCTGCCACTGCGTTCGTAGATCGTCTTGAACAACCATCTGGCTTCTGCCTT
GCCTGCGGCGCGGCGTGCCAGGCGGTAGAGAAAACGGCCGATGCCGGGATCGATCAAAAAGTAATCGGGG
TGAACCGTCAGCACGTCCGGGTTCTTGCCTTCTGTGATCTCGCGGTACATCCAATCAGCTAGCTCGATCT
CGATGTACTCCGGCCGCCCGGTTTCGCTCTTTACGATCTTGTAGCGGCTAATCAAGGCTTCACCCTCGGA
TACCGTCACCAGGCGGCCGTTCTTGGCCTTCTTCGTACGCTGCATGGCAACGTGCGTGGTGTTTAACCGA
ATGCAGGTTTCTACCAGGTCGTCTTTCTGCTTTCCGCCATCGGCTCGCCGGCAGAACTTGAGTACGTCCG
CAACGTGTGGACGGAACACGCGGCCGGGCTTGTCTCCCTTCCCTTCCCGGTATCGGTTCATGGATTCGGT
TAGATGGGAAACCGCCATCAGTACCAGGTCGTAATCCCACACACTGGCCATGCCGGCCGGCCCTGCGGAA
ACCTCTACGTGCCCGTCTGGAAGCTCGTAGCGGATCACCTCGCCAGCTCGTCGGTCACGCTTCGACAGAC
GGAAAACGGCCACGTCCATGATGCTGCGACTATCGCGGGTGCCCACGTCATAGAGCATCGGAACGAAAAA
ATCTGGTTGCTCGTCGCCCTTGGGCGGCTTCCTAATCGACGGCGCACCGGCTGCCGGCGGTTGCCGGGAT
TCTTTGCGGATTCGATCAGCGGCCGCTTGCCACGATTCACCGGGGCGTGCTTCTGCCTCGATGCGTTGCC
GCTGGGCGGCCTGCGCGGCCTTCAACTTCTCCACCAGGTCATCACCCAGCGCCGCGCCGATTTGTACCGG
GCCGGATGGTTTGCGACCGCTCACGCCGATTCCTCGGGCTTGGGGGTTCCAGTGCCATTGCAGGGCCGGC
AGACAACCCAGCCGCTTACGCCTGGCCAACCGCCCGTTCCTCCACACATGGGGCATTCCACGGCGTCGGT
GCCTGGTTGTTCTTGATTTTCCATGCCGCCTCCTTTAGCCGCTAAAATTCATCTACTCATTTATTCATTT
GCTCATTTACTCTGGTAGCTGCGCGATGTATTCAGATAGCAGCTCGGTAATGGTCTTGCCTTGGCGTACC
GCGTACATCTTCAGCTTGGTGTGATCCTCCGCCGGCAACTGAAAGTTGACCCGCTTCATGGCTGGCGTGT
CTGCCAGGCTGGCCAACGTTGCAGCCTTGCTGCTGCGTGCGCTCGGACGGCCGGCACTTAGCGTGTTTGT
GCTTTTGCTCATTTTCTCTTTACCTCATTAACTCAAATGAGTTTTGATTTAATTTCAGCGGCCAGCGCCT
GGACCTCGCGGGCAGCGTCGCCCTCGGGTTCTGATTCAAGAACGGTTGTGCCGGCGGCGGCAGTGCCTGG
GTAGCTCACGCGCTGCGTGATACGGGACTCAAGAATGGGCAGCTCGTACCCGGCCAGCGCCTCGGCAACC
TCACCGCCGATGCGCGTGCCTTTGATCGCCCGCGACACGACAAAGGCCGCTTGTAGCCTTCCATCCGTGA
CCTCAATGCGCTGCTTAACCAGCTCCACCAGGTCGGCGGTGGCCCATATGTCGTAAGGGCTTGGCTGCAC
CGGAATCAGCACGAAGTCGGCTGCCTTGATCGCGGACACAGCCAAGTCCGCCGCCTGGGGCGCTCCGTCG
ATCACTACGAAGTCGCGCCGGCCGATGGCCTTCACGTCGCGGTCAATCGTCGGGCGGTCGATGCCGACAA
CGGTTAGCGGTTGATCTTCCCGCACGGCCGCCCAATCGCGGGCACTGCCCTGGGGATCGGAATCGACTAA
CAGAACATCGGCCCCGGCGAGTTGCAGGGCGCGGGCTAGATGGGTTGCGATGGTCGTCTTGCCTGACCCG
CCTTTCTGGTTAAGTACAGCGATAACCTTCATGCGTTCCCCTTGCGTATTTGTTTATTTACTCATCGCAT
CATATACGCAGCGACCGCATGACGCAAGCTGTTTTACTCAAATACACATCACCTTTTTAGACGGCGGCGC
TCGGTTTCTTCAGCGGCCAAGCTGGCCGGCCAGGCCGCCAGCTTGGCATCAGACAAACCGGCCAGGATTT
CATGCAGCCGCACGGTTGAGACGTGCGCGGGCGGCTCGAACACGTACCCGGCCGCGATCATCTCCGCCTC
GATCTCTTCGGTAATGAAAAACGGTTCGTCCTGGCCGTCCTGGTGCGGTTTCATGCTTGTTCCTCTTGGC
GTTCATTCTCGGCGGCCGCCAGGGCGTCGGCCTCGGTCAATGCGTCCTCACGGAAGGCACCGCGCCGCCT
GGCCTCGGTGGGCGTCACTTCCTCGCTGCGCTCAAGTGCGCGGTACAGGGTCGAGCGATGCACGCCAAGC
AGTGCAGCCGCCTCTTTCACGGTGCGGCCTTCCTGGTCGATCAGCTCGCGGGCGTGCGCGATCTGTGCCG
GGGTGAGGGTAGGGCGGGGGCCAAACTTCACGCCTCGGGCCTTGGCGGCCTCGCGCCCGCTCCGGGTGCG
GTCGATGATTAGGGAACGCTCGAACTCGGCAATGCCGGCGAACACGGTCAACACCATGCGGCCGGCCGGC
GTGGTGGTGTCGGCCCACGGCTCTGCCAGGCTACGCAGGCCCGCGCCGGCCTCCTGGATGCGCTCGGCAA
TGTCCAGTAGGTCGCGGGTGCTGCGGGCCAGGCGGTCTAGCCTGGTCACTGTCACAACGTCGCCAGGGCG
TAGGTGGTCAAGCATCCTGGCCAGCTCCGGGCGGTCGCGCCTGGTGCCGGTGATCTTCTCGGAAAACAGC
TTGGTGCAGCCGGCCGCGTGCAGTTCGGCCCGTTGGTTGGTCAAGTCCTGGTCGTCGGTGCTGACGCGGG
CATAGCCCAGCAGGCCAGCGGCGGCGCTCTTGTTCATGGCGTAATGTCTCCGGTTCTAGTCGCAAGTATT
CTACTTTATGCGACTAAAACACGCGACAAGAAAACGCCAGGAAAAGGGCAGGGCGGCAGCCTGTCGCGTA
ACTTAGGACTTGTGCGACATGTCGTTTTCAGAAGACGGCTGCACTGAACGTCAGAAGCCGACTGCACTAT
AGCAGCGGAGGGGTTGGATCAAAGTACTTTAAAGTACTTTAAAGTACTTTAAAGTACTTTGATCCCGAGG
GGAACCCTGTGGTTGGCATGCACATACAAATGGACGAACGGATAAACCTTTTCACGCCCTTTTAAATATC
CGATTATTCTAATAAACGCTCTTTTCTCTTAGGTTTACCCGCCAATATATCCTGTCAAACACTGATAGTT
TAAACTGAAGGCGGGAAACGACAATCTGATCCAAGCTCAAGCTAAGCTAGG
Features (pLannotate 1.2.2; 36 found; start..end, strand, type, name):
     93..437     +  promoter       CaMV 35S promoter: strong constitutive promoter from cauliflower mosaic virus
    390..436     +  promoter       minimal CaMV 35S promoter: minimal 35S promoter from cauliflower mosaic virus
    532..655     +  protein_bind   attR3: mutant version of attR; recombination site for the Gateway® LR reaction LR Clonase™
    690..720     +  promoter       lac promoter: promoter for the E. coli lac operon
    724..746     +  protein_bind   lac operator (fragment): The lac repressor binds to the lac operator to inhibit transcription in E. coli. This inhibition can be relieved by adding lactose or isopropyl-β-D-thiogalactopyranoside (IPTG). lac repressor encoded by lacI
    764..979     +  CDS            lacZ (fragment): BGAL_ECOLI - Experimental evidence at protein level: Swiss-Prot protein existence level 1. From Escherichia coli (strain K12).
   1029..1153    -  protein_bind   attR2: mutant version of attR; recombination site for the Gateway® LR reaction LR Clonase™
   1230..1685    +  CDS            VN155(I152L): improved N-terminal fragment of mVenus for use in bimolecular fluorescence complementation (BiFC) (Kodama and Hu, 2010)
   1770..1929    +  polyA_signal   CaMV poly(A) signal (fragment): cauliflower mosaic virus polyadenylation signal
   2021..2365    +  promoter       CaMV 35S promoter: strong constitutive promoter from cauliflower mosaic virus
   2318..2364    +  promoter       minimal CaMV 35S promoter: minimal 35S promoter from cauliflower mosaic virus
   2453..3127    +  CDS            mRFP1: mRFP1 is a basic (constitutively fluorescent) red fluorescent protein published in 2002, derived from Discosoma sp.. It is reported to be a somewhat slowly-maturing monomer with low acid sensitivity.
   3228..3387    +  polyA_signal   CaMV poly(A) signal (fragment): cauliflower mosaic virus polyadenylation signal
   3482..3826    +  promoter       CaMV 35S promoter: strong constitutive promoter from cauliflower mosaic virus
   3779..3825    +  promoter       minimal CaMV 35S promoter: minimal 35S promoter from cauliflower mosaic virus
   3917..4168    +  CDS            VC155: C-terminal fragment of mVenus for use in bimolecular fluorescence complementation (BiFC) (Kodama and Hu, 2010)
   4253..4377    +  protein_bind   attR1: mutant version of attR; recombination site for the Gateway® LR reaction LR Clonase™
   4402..4432    +  promoter       lac UV5 promoter: E. coli lac promoter with an "up" mutation
   4456..4485    +  promoter       cat promoter (fragment): promoter of the E. coli cat gene encoding chloramphenicol acetyltransferase
   4486..5145    +  CDS            CmR: chloramphenicol acetyltransferase; cat; confers resistance to chloramphenicol
   5324..5482    +  CDS            ccdA (fragment): CCDA_ECO57 - Also known as H, letA. Experimental evidence at protein level: Swiss-Prot protein existence level 1. Antitoxin component of a type II toxin-antitoxin (TA) system which inhibits the post-segregational killing (PSK) of plasmid-free cells, also referred to as a plasmid addiction system. Binds to and blocks the activity of CcdB; will also remove bound CcdB protein from the CcdB-GyrA complex by forming a CcdA-CcdB complex, a process termed rejuvenation. Functions as a transcriptional corepressor for the ccdAB operon, repression also requires CcdB (By similarity). From Escherichia coli
   5487..5789    +  CDS            ccdB: CCDB_ECOLI - Also known as G, letB, letD. Experimental evidence at protein level: Swiss-Prot protein existence level 1. Toxic component of a type II toxin-antitoxin (TA) system, functioning in plasmid maintainence. Responsible for the post- segregational killing (PSK) of plasmid-free cells, also referred to as a plasmid addiction system. Half-life of over 2 hours. Cell killing by CcdB is accompanied by filamentation, defects in chromosome and plasmid segregation, defects in cell division, formation of anucleate cells, decreased DNA synthesis and plasmid loss. Interferes with the activity of DN
   5833..5957    -  protein_bind   attR4: mutant version of attR; recombination site for the Gateway® LR reaction LR Clonase™
   6033..6192    +  polyA_signal   CaMV poly(A) signal (fragment): cauliflower mosaic virus polyadenylation signal
   6281..6305    -  misc_feature   LB T-DNA repeat: left border repeat from nopaline C58 T-DNA
   6564..6587    +  promoter       Pc promoter (fragment): intI1 (promoter lies within the coding sequence); class 1 integron promoter
   6763..6819    +  CDS            GmR (fragment): gentamycin acetyltransferase; aacC1; confers resistance to gentamycin
   6830..7617    +  CDS            SmR (fragment): aminoglycoside adenylyltransferase (Murphy, 1985); aadA; confers resistance to spectinomycin and streptomycin
   7863..8451    +  rep_origin     ori: high-copy-number ColE1/pMB1/pBR322/pUC origin of replication
   8637..8777    -  misc_feature   bom: basis of mobility region from pBR322
   8879..8918    -  CDS            rop (fragment): Rop protein, which maintains plasmids at low copy number; rop
   9121..9315    -  rep_origin     pVS1 oriV: origin of replication for the Pseudomonas plasmid pVS1 (Heeb et al., 2000)
   9381..10454   -  CDS            pVS1 RepA: replication protein from the Pseudomonas plasmid pVS1 (Heeb et al., 2000)
  10883..11512   -  CDS            pVS1 StaA: stability protein from the Pseudomonas plasmid pVS1 (Heeb et al., 2000)
  12072..12473   -  CDS            Y4CG_SINFN (fragment): Protein inferred from homology: Swiss-Prot protein existence level 3. From Sinorhizobium fredii (strain NBRC 101917 / NGR234).
  12843..12867   -  misc_feature   RB T-DNA repeat: right border repeat from nopaline C58 T-DNA
