[The description below was written by a language model from this plasmid's Addgene catalogue record and pLannotate feature annotations shown in this document.]
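Description:
pBiFCt-2in1-CN is an empty Gateway-compatible binary vector for ratiometric bimolecular fluorescence complementation (rBiFC) in plants by transient transformation. The backbone carries nopaline-type left and right T-DNA border repeats, the pVS1 replication and stability functions (oriV, RepA, StaA) for maintenance in Agrobacterium, and a high-copy ColE1-type origin with a bom site for E. coli. Bacterial selection is by spectinomycin (aadA) on the backbone, plus chloramphenicol from one of the Gateway cassettes. Because that cassette also encodes the CcdB toxin, the unrecombined plasmid has to be kept in a ccdB-tolerant strain.

Between the borders lie three expression units, each with its own CaMV 35S promoter and CaMV polyadenylation signal. In the first, an attR3–attR2 cassette holding a lac promoter and a lacZ alpha fragment sits upstream of the N-terminal Venus fragment VN155(I152L), so a gene recombined here is tagged at its C terminus (catalogued as nYFP-Myc). In the third, the C-terminal fragment VC155 precedes an attR1–attR4 cassette containing CmR and ccdB, so the second gene receives an N-terminal tag (catalogued as cYFP-HA). The HA and Myc epitopes appear in the catalogue fields but are not annotated in the feature table. The middle unit constitutively expresses mRFP1.

Using four distinct attR sites allows two candidate interaction partners to be inserted directionally into one plasmid. The lacZ fragment and ccdB give separate readouts for replacement of each cassette. Both fusion proteins and the mRFP1 reference then travel on the same T-DNA, so reconstituted YFP fluorescence can be normalised to the red signal, giving a ratio that corrects for differences in gene dosage and expression between cells. No plant selectable marker is annotated, which fits the stated transient use.
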