Addgene plasmid #105113: pBiFCt-2in1-CN
Purpose: (Empty Backbone) ratiometric BiFC analysis in plants (transient transformation)
Depositing lab: Christopher Grefen. Depositing organization: University of Glasgow. Publication: A 2in1 cloning system enables ratiometric bimolecular fluorescence complementation (rBiFC). Grefen C, Blatt MR. Biotechniques. 2012 Oct 2;53(5):311-14. doi: 10.2144/000113941. PubMed 23066669.
Backbone
  Vector backbone: pBiFCt-2in1-CN
  Vector type: Plant Expression
  Selectable markers: lacZ
  Tag / fusion protein: cYFP-HA (N terminal on backbone); nYFP-Myc (C terminal on backbone)
Growth in bacteria
  Bacterial resistance: Chloramphenicol and Spectinomycin, 25 & 50 μg/mL
  Growth temperature: 37°C
  Growth strain: ccdB Survival
  Copy number: High Copy
Gene/Insert
  Gene/Insert name: None
  Tag / fusion protein: cYFP-HA (N terminal on backbone); nYFP-Myc (C terminal on backbone)
Terms and licenses: Academic/Nonprofit Terms; Industry Terms: Not Available to Industry
How to cite: pBiFCt-2in1-CN was a gift from Christopher Grefen (Addgene plasmid # 105113 ; http://n2t.net/addgene:105113 ; RRID:Addgene_105113)
